Addgene plasmid #140009: pAS_4xMma PylT_FLAG-Mma PylRS
Purpose: Plasmid with 4xMmaPylT cassette and Mma PylRS for amber suppression; for transient or stable piggyBac-mediated integration
Depositing lab: Simon Elsaesser. Depositing organization: Karolinska Institutet. Publication: Methanomethylophilus alvus Mx1201 provides basis for mutual orthogonal pyrrolysyl tRNA/aminoacyl-tRNA synthetase pairs in mammalian cells. Meineke B, Heimgartner J, Lafranchi L, Elsasser SJ. ACS Chem Biol. 2018 Sep 27. doi: 10.1021/acschembio.8b00571. PubMed 30260624.
Backbone
  Vector backbone: pAS
  Vector type: Mammalian Expression
  Selectable markers: Puromycin
Growth in bacteria
  Bacterial resistance: Ampicillin, 100 μg/mL
  Growth temperature: 37°C
  Growth strain: NEB Stable
  Copy number: High Copy
Gene/Insert
  Gene/Insert name: Mma PylRS (alt name: 4xh7SK-Mma PylT cassette)
  Species: Methanosarcina mazei
  Insert size (bp): 2619
  Entrez Gene: pylS (a.k.a. MSMAC_RS17105, MSMAC_3241)
  Promoter: EF1
  Tag / fusion protein: FLAG (N terminal on insert)
  Cloning method: Ligation Independent Cloning
Terms and licenses: Academic/Nonprofit Terms; Industry Terms: Not Available to Industry
Depositor comments: 5' Cloning site: NheI 3' Cloning site: SalI
How to cite: pAS_4xMma PylT_FLAG-Mma PylRS was a gift from Simon Elsaesser (Addgene plasmid # 140009 ; http://n2t.net/addgene:140009 ; RRID:Addgene_140009)
