[The description below was written by a language model from this plasmid's Addgene catalogue record and pLannotate feature annotations shown in this document.]
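Description:
pAS_4xMma PylT_FLAG-Mma PylRS is a 9.4 kb mammalian expression plasmid on the pAS backbone that supplies both halves of the Methanosarcina mazei pyrrolysyl system for amber (UAG) suppression. It can be used by transient transfection or for stable genomic integration mediated by piggyBac transposase. The feature table does not annotate the piggyBac terminal repeats themselves. It does call two short fragments flanking the payload as lambda portal protein matches, which are probably annotation artefacts or stuffer sequence. In bacteria the plasmid is maintained through a high-copy ColE1/pUC-type origin and ampicillin resistance. An f1 origin and remnants of the lacZα/lac promoter region remain from the parent cloning vector.

The payload has two parts. Four tandem copies of the PylT tRNA gene lie on the reverse strand, spaced regularly. According to the catalogue entry each is driven by a human 7SK Pol III promoter, although these promoters are not annotated. Repeating the cassette raises suppressor tRNA levels, which often limit suppression efficiency. On the forward strand, an EF-1α core promoter joined to the HTLV-1 5' LTR fragment (a composite EF1 promoter) drives N-terminally FLAG-tagged PylRS (pylS). This is followed by an EMCV IRES and the puromycin N-acetyltransferase gene, so synthetase expression and puromycin selection come from one bicistronic transcript. A partial WPRE and an SV40 polyadenylation signal complete the unit.

The synthetase charges PylT with pyrrolysine analogues, allowing site-specific incorporation of noncanonical amino acids at UAG codons in a co-expressed gene of interest. The associated publication concerns mutually orthogonal PylRS/tRNA pairs in mammalian cells.
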