Features (pLannotate 1.2.2; 24 found; start..end, strand, type, name):
      1..105     -  promoter       AmpR promoter: bla
    158..586     -  rep_origin     f1 ori (sequence partly withheld): f1 bacteriophage origin of replication; arrow indicates direction of (+) strand synthesis
    591..746     -  CDS            lacZα (fragment): LacZα fragment of β-galactosidase; lacZ fragment
    748..867     +  CDS            B (fragment): PORTL_LAMBD - Experimental evidence at protein level: Swiss-Prot protein existence level 1. Forms the portal vertex of the capsid (PubMed:6228056, PubMed:6232391). This portal plays critical roles in head assembly, genome packaging, neck/tail attachment, and genome ejection (Probable). The portal protein multimerizes as a single ring-shaped homododecamer arranged around a central channel (PubMed:6232391). Binds to the terminase subunits to form the packaging machine (PubMed:7799432). From Escherichia phage lambda (Bacteriophage lambda).
   1380..1448    -  ncRNA          tRNA: Accession: RF00005 - tRNA
   1709..1777    -  ncRNA          tRNA: Accession: RF00005 - tRNA
   2038..2106    -  ncRNA          tRNA: Accession: RF00005 - tRNA
   2367..2435    -  ncRNA          tRNA: Accession: RF00005 - tRNA
   2727..2938    +  promoter       EF-1α core promoter: core promoter for human elongation factor EF-1α
   2951..3219    +  LTR            5' LTR (truncated): truncated 5' long terminal repeat (LTR) from human T-cell leukemia virus (HTLV) type 1
   3263..3283    +  CDS            FLAG (fragment): FLAG® epitope tag, followed by an enterokinase cleavage site
   3284..4645    +  CDS            pylS: PYLS_METMA - Experimental evidence at protein level: Swiss-Prot protein existence level 1. Catalyzes the attachment of pyrrolysine to tRNA(Pyl). Pyrrolysine is a lysine derivative encoded by the termination codon UAG. From Methanosarcina mazei (strain ATCC BAA-159 / DSM 3647 / Goe1 / Go1 / JCM 11833 / OCM 88) (Methanosarcina frisia).
   4778..5240    +  misc_feature   IRES: internal ribosome entry site (IRES) of the encephalomyocarditis virus (EMCV)
   5266..5865    +  CDS            PuroR: puromycin N-acetyltransferase; pac from Streptomyces alboniger; confers resistance to puromycin
   5872..5978    +  misc_feature   WPRE (fragment): woodchuck hepatitis virus posttranscriptional regulatory element
   5987..6108    +  polyA_signal   SV40 poly(A) signal: SV40 polyadenylation signal
   6126..6218    +  ncRNA          G-CSF SLDE: Accession: RF00183 - G-CSF factor stem-loop destabilising element (SLDE)
   6915..7382    +  CDS            B (fragment): PORTL_LAMBD - Experimental evidence at protein level: Swiss-Prot protein existence level 1. Forms the portal vertex of the capsid (PubMed:6228056, PubMed:6232391). This portal plays critical roles in head assembly, genome packaging, neck/tail attachment, and genome ejection (Probable). The portal protein multimerizes as a single ring-shaped homododecamer arranged around a central channel (PubMed:6232391). Binds to the terminase subunits to form the packaging machine (PubMed:7799432). From Escherichia phage lambda (Bacteriophage lambda).
   7420..7436    -  protein_bind   lac operator: The lac repressor binds to the lac operator to inhibit transcription in E. coli. This inhibition can be relieved by adding lactose or isopropyl-β-D-thiogalactopyranoside (IPTG). lac repressor encoded by lacI
   7444..7474    -  promoter       lac promoter: promoter for the E. coli lac operon
   7489..7510    -  protein_bind   CAP binding site: CAP binding activates transcription in the presence of cAMP. E. coli catabolite activator protein
   7523..7615    -  CDS            lacI (fragment): lac repressor; lacI; The lac repressor binds to the lac operator to inhibit transcription in E. coli. This inhibition can be relieved by adding lactose or isopropyl-β-D-thiogalactopyranoside (IPTG).
   7798..8386    -  rep_origin     ori: high-copy-number ColE1/pMB1/pBR322/pUC origin of replication
   8557..9417    -  CDS            AmpR: β-lactamase; bla; confers resistance to ampicillin, carbenicillin, and related antibiotics
>Addgene plasmid #140009 | pAS_4xMma PylT_FLAG-Mma PylRS | addgene full sequence | sequence record 296093 | Addgene NGS Result
ACTCTTCCTTTTTCAATATTATTGAAGCATTTATCAGGGTTATTGTCTCATGAGCGGATACATATTTGAA
TGTATTTAGAAAAATAAACAAATAGGGGTTCCGCGCACATTTCCCCGAAAAGTGCCACCTAAATTGTAAG
CGTTAATATTTTGTTAAAATTCGCGTTAAATTTTTGTTAAATCAGCTCATTTTTTAACCAATAGGCCGAA
ATCGGCAAAATCCCTTATAAATCAAAAGAATAGACCGAGATAGGGT
[37 nt withheld, positions 257-293]
AAAGAACGTGGACTCCAACGTCAAAGG
[49 nt withheld, positions 321-369]
T
[91 nt withheld, positions 371-461]
G
[124 nt withheld, positions 463-586]
CCCATTCGCCATTCAGGCTGCGCAACTGTTGGGAAGGGCGATCGGTGCGGGCCTCTTCGCTATTACGCCA
GCTGGCGAAAGGGGGATGTGCTGCAAGGCGATTAAGTTGGGTAACGCCAGGGTTTTCCCAGTCACGACGT
TGTAAAACGACGGCCAGTGAGCGCGCCTCGTTCATTCACGTTTTTGAACCCGTGGAGGACGGGCAGACTC
GCGGTGCAAATGTGTTTTACAGCGTGATGGAGCAGATGAAGATGCTCGACACGCTGCAGAACACGCAGCT
AGATTAACCCTAGAAAGATAATCATATTGTGACGTACGTTAAAGATAATCATGTGTAAAATTGACGCATG
TGTTTTATCGGTCTGTATATCGAGGTTTATTTATTAATTTGAATAGATATTAAGTTTTATTATATTTACA
CTTACATACTAATAATAAATTCAACAAACAATTTATTTATGTTTATTTATTTATTAAAAAAAACAAAAAC
TCAAAATTTCTTCTATAAAGTAACAAAACTTTTATGAGGGACAGCCCCCCCCCAAAGCCCCCAGGGATGT
AATTACGTCCCTCCCCCGCTAGGGGGCAGCAGCGAGCCGCCCGGGGCTCCGCTCCGGTCCGGCGCTCCCC
CCGCATCCCCGAGCCGGCAGCGTGCGGGGACAGCCCGGGCACGGGGAAGGTGGCACGGGATCGCTTTCCT
CTGAACGCTTCTCGCTGCTCTTTGAGCCTGCAGACACCTGGGGGGATACGGGGAAAAGGCCTCCACGGCC
AACTAGTGAAAAACCGCACTTGTCCGGAAACCCCGGGAATCTAACCCGGCTGAACGGATTTAGAGTCCGT
TCGATCTACATGATCAGGTTTCCGAGGTACCCAGGCGGCGCACAAGCTATATAAACCTGAAGGAAATCTC
AACTTTACACTTAGGTCAAGTTACTTATCGTACTAGAGCTTCAGCAGGAAATTTAACTAAAATCTAATTT
AACCAGCATAGCAAATATCATTTATTCCCAAAATGCTAAAGTTTGAGATAAACGGACTTGATTTCCGGCT
GTTTTGACACTATCCAGAATGCCTTGCAGATGGGTGGGGCATGCTAAATACTGCAGGAAAAACCGCACTT
GTCCGGAAACCCCGGGAATCTAACCCGGCTGAACGGATTTAGAGTCCGTTCGATCTACATGATCAGGTTT
CCGAGGTACCCAGGCGGCGCACAAGCTATATAAACCTGAAGGAAATCTCAACTTTACACTTAGGTCAAGT
TACTTATCGTACTAGAGCTTCAGCAGGAAATTTAACTAAAATCTAATTTAACCAGCATAGCAAATATCAT
TTATTCCCAAAATGCTAAAGTTTGAGATAAACGGACTTGATTTCCGGCTGTTTTGACACTATCCAGAATG
CCTTGCAGATGGGTGGGGCATGCTAAATACTGCAGGAAAAACCGCACTTGTCCGGAAACCCCGGGAATCT
AACCCGGCTGAACGGATTTAGAGTCCGTTCGATCTACATGATCAGGTTTCCGAGGTACCCAGGCGGCGCA
CAAGCTATATAAACCTGAAGGAAATCTCAACTTTACACTTAGGTCAAGTTACTTATCGTACTAGAGCTTC
AGCAGGAAATTTAACTAAAATCTAATTTAACCAGCATAGCAAATATCATTTATTCCCAAAATGCTAAAGT
TTGAGATAAACGGACTTGATTTCCGGCTGTTTTGACACTATCCAGAATGCCTTGCAGATGGGTGGGGCAT
GCTAAATACTGCAGGAAAAACCGCACTTGTCCGGAAACCCCGGGAATCTAACCCGGCTGAACGGATTTAG
AGTCCGTTCGATCTACATGATCAGGTTTCCGAGGTACCCAGGCGGCGCACAAGCTATATAAACCTGAAGG
AAATCTCAACTTTACACTTAGGTCAAGTTACTTATCGTACTAGAGCTTCAGCAGGAAATTTAACTAAAAT
CTAATTTAACCAGCATAGCAAATATCATTTATTCCCAAAATGCTAAAGTTTGAGATAAACGGACTTGATT
TCCGGCTGTTTTGACACTATCCAGAATGCCTTGCAGATGGGTGGGGCATGCTAAATACTGCAGAACTAGT
GCTCTAGAAAGGATCTGCGATCGCTCCGGTGCCCGTCAGTGGGCAGAGCGCACATCGCCCACAGTCCCCG
AGAAGTTGGGGGGAGGGGTCGGCAATTGAACGGGTGCCTAGAGAAGGTGGCGCGGGGTAAACTGGGAAAG
TGATGTCGTGTACTGGCTCCGCCTTTTTCCCGAGGGTGGGGGAGAACCGTATATAAGTGCAGTAGTCGCC
GTGAACGTTCTTTTTCGCAACGGGTTTGCCGCCAGAACACAGCTGAAGCTTCGAGGGGCTCGCATCTCTC
CTTCACGCGCCCGCCGCCCTACCTGAGGCCGCCATCCACGCCGGTTGAGTCGCGTTCTGCCGCCTCCCGC
CTGTGGTGCCTCCTGAACTGCGTCCGCCGTCTAGGTAAGTTTAAAGCTCAGGTCGAGACCGGGCCTTTGT
CCGGCGCTCCCTTGGAGCCTACCTAGACTCAGCCGGCTCTCCACGCTTTGCCTGACCCTGCTTGCTCAAC
TCTACGTCTTTGTTTCGTTTTCTGTTCTGCGCCGTTACAGATCCAAGCTGTGACCGGCGCCTACTCTAGA
GCTAGCCACCATGGACTACAAGGACGACGACGACAAGATGGACAAGAAGCCCCTGAACACCCTGATCAGC
GCCACAGGACTGTGGATGTCCAGAACCGGCACCATCCACAAGATCAAGCACCACGAGGTGTCCCGGTCCA
AAATCTACATCGAGATGGCCTGCGGCGATCACCTGGTCGTCAACAACAGCAGAAGCAGCCGGACAGCCAG
AGCCCTGCGGCACCACAAGTACAGAAAGACCTGCAAGCGGTGCAGAGTGTCCGACGAGGACCTGAACAAG
TTCCTGACCAAGGCCAACGAGGACCAGACCAGCGTGAAAGTGAAGGTGGTGTCCGCCCCCACCCGGACCA
AGAAAGCCATGCCCAAGAGCGTGGCCAGAGCCCCCAAGCCCCTGGAAAACACCGAAGCCGCTCAGGCCCA
GCCCAGCGGCAGCAAGTTCAGCCCCGCCATCCCCGTGTCTACCCAGGAAAGCGTCAGCGTCCCCGCCAGC
GTGTCCACCAGCATCTCTAGCATCTCAACCGGCGCCACAGCTTCTGCCCTGGTCAAGGGCAACACCAACC
CCATCACCAGCATGTCTGCCCCTGTGCAGGCCTCTGCCCCAGCCCTGACCAAGTCCCAGACCGACCGGCT
GGAAGTGCTCCTGAACCCCAAGGACGAGATCAGCCTGAACAGCGGCAAGCCCTTCCGGGAGCTGGAAAGC
GAGCTGCTGAGCCGGCGGAAGAAGGACCTCCAGCAAATCTACGCCGAGGAACGGGAGAACTACCTGGGCA
AGCTGGAAAGAGAGATCACCCGGTTCTTCGTGGACCGGGGCTTCCTGGAAATCAAGAGCCCCATCCTGAT
CCCCCTGGAGTACATCGAGCGGATGGGCATCGACAACGACACCGAGCTGAGCAAGCAGATTTTCCGGGTG
GACAAGAACTTCTGCCTGCGGCCCATGCTGGCCCCCAACCTGTACAACTACCTGCGGAAACTGGATCGCG
CTCTGCCCGACCCCATCAAGATTTTCGAGATCGGCCCCTGCTACCGGAAAGAGAGCGACGGCAAAGAGCA
CCTGGAAGAGTTTACAATGCTGAACTTTTGCCAGATGGGCAGCGGCTGCACCAGAGAGAACCTGGAATCC
ATCATCACCGACTTTCTGAACCACCTGGGGATCGACTTCAAGATCGTGGGCGACAGCTGCATGGTGTACG
GCGACACCCTGGACGTGATGCACGGCGACCTGGAACTGTCTAGCGCCGTCGTGGGACCCATCCCTCTGGA
CCGGGAGTGGGGCATCGATAAGCCCTGGATCGGAGCCGGCTTCGGCCTGGAACGGCTGCTGAAAGTCAAG
CACGACTTTAAGAACATCAAGCGGGCTGCCAGAAGCGAGAGCTACTACAACGGCATCAGCACCAACCTGT
GATGAGGATCCGCGGCCGCGCCCCTCTCCCTCCCCCCCCCCTAACGTTACTGGCCGAAGCCGCTTGGAAT
AAGGCCGGTGTGCGTTTGTCTATATGTTATTTTCCACCATATTGCCGTCTTTTGGCAATGTGAGGGCCCG
GAAACCTGGCCCTGTCTTCTTGACGAGCATTCCTAGGGGTCTTTCCCCTCTCGCCAAAGGAATGCAAGGT
CTGTTGAATGTCGTGAAGGAAGCAGTTCCTCTGGAAGCTTCTTGAAGACAAACAACGTCTGTAGCGACCC
TTTGCAGGCAGCGGAACCCCCCACCTGGCGACAGGTGCCTCTGCGGCCAAAAGCCACGTGTATAAGATAC
ACCTGCAAAGGCGGCACAACCCCAGTGCCACGTTGTGAGTTGGATAGTTGTGGAAAGAGTCAAATGGCTC
TCCTCAAGCGTATTCAACAAGGGGCTGAAGGATGCCCAGAAGGTACCCCATTGTATGGGATCTGATCTGG
GGCCTCGGTGCACATGCTTTACATGTGTTTAGTCGAGGTTAAAAAAACGTCTAGGCCCCCCGAACCACGG
GGACGTGGTTTTCCTTTGAAAAACACGATGATAATATGGCCACAACCATGGCGTCCGGAATGACCGAGTA
CAAGCCCACGGTGCGCCTCGCCACCCGCGACGACGTCCCCAGGGCCGTACGCACCCTCGCCGCCGCGTTC
GCCGACTACCCCGCCACGCGCCACACCGTCGATCCGGACCGCCACATCGAGCGGGTCACCGAGCTGCAAG
AACTCTTCCTCACGCGCGTCGGGCTCGACATCGGCAAGGTGTGGGTCGCGGACGACGGCGCCGCGGTGGC
GGTCTGGACCACGCCGGAGAGCGTCGAAGCGGGGGCGGTGTTCGCCGAGATCGGCCCGCGCATGGCCGAG
TTGAGCGGTTCCCGGCTGGCCGCGCAGCAACAGATGGAAGGCCTCCTGGCGCCGCACCGGCCCAAGGAGC
CCGCGTGGTTCCTGGCCACCGTCGGCGTCTCGCCCGACCACCAGGGCAAGGGTCTGGGCAGCGCCGTCGT
GCTCCCCGGAGTGGAGGCGGCCGAGCGCGCCGGGGTGCCCGCCTTCCTGGAGACCTCCGCGCCCCGCAAC
CTCCCCTTCTACGAGCGGCTCGGCTTCACCGTCACCGCCGACGTCGAGGTGCCCGAAGGACCGCGCACCT
GGTGCATGACCCGCAAGCCCGGTGCCTGAGTCGACAATCAACCTCTGGATTACAAAATTTGTGAAAGATT
GACTGGTATTCTTAACTATGTTGCTCCTTTTACGCTATGTGGATACGCTGCTTTAATGCCTTTGTATCAT
GCGTTAACTAAACTTGTTTATTGCAGCTTATAATGGTTACAAATAAAGCAATAGCATCACAAATTTCACA
AATAAAGCATTTTTTTCACTGCATTCTAGTTGTGGTTTGTCCAAACTCATCAATGTATCTTATCATGTCT
GGAATTGACTCAAATGATGTCAATTAGTCTATCAGAAGCTCATCTGGTCTCCCTTCCGGGGGACAAGACA
TCCCTGTTTAATATTTAAACAGCAGTGTTCCCAAACTGGGTTCTTATATCCCTTGCTCTGGTCAACCAGG
TTGCAGGGTTTCCTGTCCTCACAGGAACGAAGTCCCTAAAGAAACAGTGGCAGCCAGGTTTAGCCCCGGA
ATTGACTGGATTCCTTTTTTAGGGCCCATTGGTATGGCTTTTTCCCCGTATCCCCCCAGGTGTCTGCAGG
CTCAAAGAGCAGCGAGAAGCGTTCAGAGGAAAGCGATCCCGTGCCACCTTCCCCGTGCCCGGGCTGTCCC
CGCACGCTGCCGGCTCGGGGATGCGGGGGGAGCGCCGGACCGGAGCGGAGCCCCGGGCGGCTCGCTGCTG
CCCCCTAGCGGGGGAGGGACGTAATTACATCCCTGGGGGCTTTGGGGGGGGGCTGTCCCTGATATCTATA
ACAAGAAAATATATATATAATAAGTTATCACGTAAGTAGAACATGAAATAACAATATAATTATCGTATGA
GTTAAATCTTAAAAGTCACGTAAAAGATAATCATGCGTCATTTTGACTCACGCGGTCGTTATAGTTCAAA
ATCAGTGACACTTACCGCATTGACAAGCACGCCTCACGGGAGCTCCAAGCGGCGACTGAGATGTCCTAAA
TGCACAGCGACGGATTCGCGCTATTTAGAAAGAGAGAGCAATATTTCAAGAATGCATGCGTCAATTTTAC
GCAGACTATCTTTCTAGGGTTAATCTAGCTGCATCAGGATCATATCGTCGGGTCTTTTTTCCGGCTCAGT
CATCGCCCAAGCTGGCGCTATCTGGGCATCGGGGAGGAAGAAGCCCGTGCCTTTTCCCGCGAGGTTGAAG
CGGCATGGAAAGAGTTTGCCGAGGATGACTGCTGCTGCATTGACGTTGAGCGAAAACGCACGTTTACCAT
GATGATTCGGGAAGGTGTGGCCATGCACGCCTTTAACGGTGAACTGTTCGTTCAGGCCACCTGGGATACC
AGTTCGTCGCGGCTTTTCCGGACACAGTTCCGGATGGTCAGCCCGAAGCGCATCAGCAACCCGAACAATA
CCGGCGACAGCCGGAACTGCCGTGCCGGTGTGCAGATTAATGACAGCGGTGCGGCGCTGGGATATTACGT
CAGCGAGGACGGGTATCCTGGCTGGATGCCGCAGAAATGGACATGGATACCCCGTGAGTTACCCGGCGGG
CGCGCTTGGCGTAATCATGGTCATAGCTGTTTCCTGTGTGAAATTGTTATCCGCTCACAATTCCACACAA
CATACGAGCCGGAAGCATAAAGTGTAAAGCCTGGGGTGCCTAATGAGTGAGCTAACTCACATTAATTGCG
TTGCGCTCACTGCCCGCTTTCCAGTCGGGAAACCTGTCGTGCCAGCTGCATTAATGAATCGGCCAACGCG
CGGGGAGAGGCGGTTTGCGTATTGGGCGCTCTTCCGCTTCCTCGCTCACTGACTCGCTGCGCTCGGTCGT
TCGGCTGCGGCGAGCGGTATCAGCTCACTCAAAGGCGGTAATACGGTTATCCACAGAATCAGGGGATAAC
GCAGGAAAGAACATGTGAGCAAAAGGCCAGCAAAAGGCCAGGAACCGTAAAAAGGCCGCGTTGCTGGCGT
TTTTCCATAGGCTCCGCCCCCCTGACGAGCATCACAAAAATCGACGCTCAAGTCAGAGGTGGCGAAACCC
GACAGGACTATAAAGATACCAGGCGTTTCCCCCTGGAAGCTCCCTCGTGCGCTCTCCTGTTCCGACCCTG
CCGCTTACCGGATACCTGTCCGCCTTTCTCCCTTCGGGAAGCGTGGCGCTTTCTCATAGCTCACGCTGTA
GGTATCTCAGTTCGGTGTAGGTCGTTCGCTCCAAGCTGGGCTGTGTGCACGAACCCCCCGTTCAGCCCGA
CCGCTGCGCCTTATCCGGTAACTATCGTCTTGAGTCCAACCCGGTAAGACACGACTTATCGCCACTGGCA
GCAGCCACTGGTAACAGGATTAGCAGAGCGAGGTATGTAGGCGGTGCTACAGAGTTCTTGAAGTGGTGGC
CTAACTACGGCTACACTAGAAGAACAGTATTTGGTATCTGCGCTCTGCTGAAGCCAGTTACCTTCGGAAA
AAGAGTTGGTAGCTCTTGATCCGGCAAACAAACCACCGCTGGTAGCGGTGGTTTTTTTGTTTGCAAGCAG
CAGATTACGCGCAGAAAAAAAGGATCTCAAGAAGATCCTTTGATCTTTTCTACGGGGTCTGACGCTCAGT
GGAACGAAAACTCACGTTAAGGGATTTTGGTCATGAGATTATCAAAAAGGATCTTCACCTAGATCCTTTT
AAATTAAAAATGAAGTTTTAAATCAATCTAAAGTATATATGAGTAAACTTGGTCTGACAGTTACCAATGC
TTAATCAGTGAGGCACCTATCTCAGCGATCTGTCTATTTCGTTCATCCATAGTTGCCTGACTCCCCGTCG
TGTAGATAACTACGATACGGGAGGGCTTACCATCTGGCCCCAGTGCTGCAATGATACCGCGAGACCCACG
CTCACCGGCTCCAGATTTATCAGCAATAAACCAGCCAGCCGGAAGGGCCGAGCGCAGAAGTGGTCCTGCA
ACTTTATCCGCCTCCATCCAGTCTATTAATTGTTGCCGGGAAGCTAGAGTAAGTAGTTCGCCAGTTAATA
GTTTGCGCAACGTTGTTGCCATTGCTACAGGCATCGTGGTGTCACGCTCGTCGTTTGGTATGGCTTCATT
CAGCTCCGGTTCCCAACGATCAAGGCGAGTTACATGATCCCCCATGTTGTGCAAAAAAGCGGTTAGCTCC
TTCGGTCCTCCGATCGTTGTCAGAAGTAAGTTGGCCGCAGTGTTATCACTCATGGTTATGGCAGCACTGC
ATAATTCTCTTACTGTCATGCCATCCGTAAGATGCTTTTCTGTGACTGGTGAGTACTCAACCAAGTCATT
CTGAGAATAGTGTATGCGGCGACCGAGTTGCTCTTGCCCGGCGTCAATACGGGATAATACCGCGCCACAT
AGCAGAACTTTAAAAGTGCTCATCATTGGAAAACGTTCTTCGGGGCGAAAACTCTCAAGGATCTTACCGC
TGTTGAGATCCAGTTCGATGTAACCCACTCGTGCACCCAACTGATCTTCAGCATCTTTTACTTTCACCAG
CGTTTCTGGGTGAGCAAAAACAGGAAGGCAAAATGCCGCAAAAAAGGGAATAAGGGCGACACGGAAATGT
TGAATACTCAT
