>Addgene plasmid #140009 | pAS_4xMma PylT_FLAG-Mma PylRS | depositor partial sequence | sequence record 271067 | EF1 promoter and Mma PylRS
ACCGTATATAAGTGCAGTAGTCGCCGTGAACGTTCTTTTTCGCAACGGGTTTGCCGCCAGAACACAGCTG
AAGCTTCGAGGGGCTCGCATCTCTCCTTCACGCGCCCGCCGCCCTACCTGAGGCCGCCATCCACGCCGGT
TGAGTCGCGTTCTGCCGCCTCCCGCCTGTGGTGCCTCCTGAACTGCGTCCGCCGTCTAGGTAAGTTTAAA
GCTCAGGTCGAGACCGGGCCTTTGTCCGGCGCTCCCTTGGAGCCTACCTAGACTCAGCCGGCTCTCCACG
CTTTGCCTGACCCTGCTTGCTCAACTCTACGTCTTTGTTTCGTTTTCTGTTCTGCGCCGTTACAGATCCA
AGCTGTGACCGGCGCCTACTCTAGAGCTAGCCACCATGGACTACAAGGACGACGACGACAAGATGGACAA
GAAGCCCCTGAACACCCTGATCAGCGCCACAGGACTGTGGATGTCCAGAACCGGCACCATCCACAAGATC
AAGCACCACGAGGTGTCCCGGTCCAAAATCTACATCGAGATGGCCTGCGGCGATCACCTGGTCGTCAACA
ACAGCAGAAGCAGCCGGACAGCCAGAGCCCTGCGGCACCACAAGTACAGAAAGACCTGCAAGCGGTGCAG
AGTGTCCGACGAGGACCTGAACAAGTTCCTGACCAAGGCCAACGAGGACCAGACCAGCGTGAAAGTGAAG
GTGGTGTCCGCCCCCACCCGGACCAAGAAAGCCATGCCCAAGAGCGTGGCCAGAGCCCCCAAGCCCCTGG
AAAACACCGAAGCCGCTCAGGCCCAGCCCAGCGGCAGCAAGTTCAGCCCCGCCATCCCCGTGTCTACCCA
GGAAAGCGTCAGCGTCCCCGCCAGCGTGTCCACCAGCATCTCTAGCATCTCAACCGGCGCCACAGCTTCT
GCCCTGGTCAAGGGCAACACCAACCCCATCACCAGCATGTCTGCCCCTGT
